>Addgene plasmid #113188 | pAW209 | addgene full sequence | sequence record 217578 | Addgene NGS Result
GGGGAATTGTGAGCGGATAACAATTCCCCTGTAGAAATAATTTTGTTTAACTTTAATAAGGAGATATACC
ATGGCGATGACCTGGCTTCCCCTTAATCCCATTCCACTCAAAGATCGCGTCTCCATGATCTTTCTGCAAT
ATGGGCAGATCGATGTAATAGATGGCGCGTTTGTACTTATCGACAAGACAGGGATCCGCACTCATATTCC
TGTTGGCTCGGTTGCCTGCATCATGCTGGAACCTGGTACACGGGTTTCGCATGCAGCTGTACGCCTGGCT
GCGCAAGTTGGAACATTGTTGGTATGGGTGGGGGAAGCGGGCGTTCGTGTTTATGCTTCTGGTCAGCCTG
GAGGTGCGCGTTCAGATAAGCTGCTCTATCAGGCAAAACTTGCTCTGGATGAAGATTTGCGTCTGAAGGT
CGTACGTAAAATGTTTGAACTTCGGTTTGGAGAACCTGCGCCTGCCCGGCGCTCCGTAGAGCAACTCAGA
GGTATAGAAGGCAGTCGCGTGCGGGCAACCTACGCACTTCTGGCGAAGCAATACGGCGTGACATGGAATG
GACGTCGCTACGATCCGAAAGACTGGGAAAAGGGCGATACGATCAACCAATGCATTAGCGCTGCAACTTC
CTGTTTATACGGCGTAACTGAAGCGGCGATACTTGCAGCTGGTTATGCACCAGCTATTGGGTTTGTGCAT
ACAGGAAAGCCTCTTTCCTTTGTTTACGATATTGCAGACATCATTAAATTTGACACTGTTGTACCGAAAG
CTTTTGAGATAGCGCGTCGTAACCCTGGTGAGCCGGACCGGGAAGTCCGTTTGGCGTGCAGGGATATTTT
TCGCAGTAGTAAAACATTAGCCAAATTGATTCCGCTTATAGAGGACGTGCTTGCCGCTGGAGAAATACAA
CCGCCGGCCCCACCTGAAGATGCACAGCCTGTTGCCATTCCGCTTCCTGTTTCACTGGGAGATGCAGGCC
ATCGCTCGAGCTGAAGGAGATATACC
[282 nt withheld, positions 1007-1288]
TGAGCGGCCGCACTCGAGTCTGGTAAAGAAACCGCTGCTGCGAAATTTGAACGCCAGCACATGGACTCGT
CTACTAGCGCAGCTTAATTAACCTAGGCTGCTGCCACCGCTGAGCAATAACTAGCATAACCCCTTGGGGC
CTCTAAACGGGTCTTGAGGGGTTTTTTGCTGAAACCTCAGGCATTTGAGAAGCACACGGTCACACTGCTT
CCGGTAGTCAATAAACCGGTAAACCAGCAATAGACATAAGCGGCTATTTAACGACCCTGCCCTGAACCGA
CGACCGGGTCATCGTGGCCGGATCTTGCGGCCCCTCGGCTTGAACGAATTGTTAGACATTATTTGCCGAC
TACCTTGGTGATCTCGCCTTTCACGTAGTGGACAAATTCTTCCAACTGATCTGCGCGCGAGGCCAAGCGA
TCTTCTTCTTGTCCAAGATAAGCCTGTCTAGCTTCAAGTATGACGGGCTGATACTGGGCCGGCAGGCGCT
CCATTGCCCAGTCGGCAGCGACATCCTTCGGCGCGATTTTGCCGGTTACTGCGCTGTACCAAATGCGGGA
CAACGTAAGCACTACATTTCGCTCATCGCCAGCCCAGTCGGGCGGCGAGTTCCATAGCGTTAAGGTTTCA
TTTAGCGCCTCAAATAGATCCTGTTCAGGAACCGGATCAAAGAGTTCCTCCGCCGCTGGACCTACCAAGG
CAACGCTATGTTCTCTTGCTTTTGTCAGCAAGATAGCCAGATCAATGTCGATCGTGGCTGGCTCGAAGAT
ACCTGCAAGAATGTCATTGCGCTGCCATTCTCCAAATTGCAGTTCGCGCTTAGCTGGATAACGCCACGGA
ATGATGTCGTCGTGCACAACAATGGTGACTTCTACAGCGCGGAGAATCTCGCTCTCTCCAGGGGAAGCCG
AAGTTTCCAAAAGGTCGTTGATCAAAGCTCGCCGCGTTGTTTCATCAAGCCTTACGGTCACCGTAACCAG
CAAATCAATATCACTGTGTGGCTTCAGGCCGCCATCCACTGCGGAGCCGTACAAATGTACGGCCAGCAAC
GTCGGTTCGAGATGGCGCTCGATGACGCCAACTACCTCTGATAGTTGAGTCGATACTTCGGCGATCACCG
CTTCCCTCATACTCTTCCTTTTTCAATATTATTGAAGCATTTATCAGGGTTATTGTCTCATGAGCGGATA
CATATTTGAATGTATTTAGAAAAATAAACAAATAGCTAGCTCACTCGGTCGCTACGCTCCGGGCGTGAGA
CTGCGGCGGGCGCTGCGGACACATACAAAGTTACCCACAGATTCCGTGGATAAGCAGGGGACTAACATGT
GAGGCAAAACAGCAGGGCCGCGCCGGTGGCGTTTTTCCATAGGCTCCGCCCTCCTGCCAGAGTTCACATA
AACAGACGCTTTTCCGGTGCATCTGTGGGAGCCGTGAGGCTCAACCATGAATCTGACAGTACGGGCGAAA
CCCGACAGGACTTAAAGATCCCCACCGTTTCCGGCGGGTCGCTCCCTCTTGCGCTCTCCTGTTCCGACCC
TGCCGTTTACCGGATACCTGTTCCGCCTTTCTCCCTTACGGGAAGTGTGGCGCTTTCTCATAGCTCACAC
ACTGGTATCTCGGCTCGGTGTAGGTCGTTCGCTCCAAGCTGGGCTGTAAGCAAGAACTCCCCGTTCAGCC
CGACTGCTGCGCCTTATCCGGTAACTGTTCACTTGAGTCCAACCCGGAAAAGCACGGTAAAACGCCACTG
GCAGCAGCCATTGGTAACTGGGAGTTCGCAGAGGATTTGTTTAGCTAAACACGCGGTTGCTCTTGAAGTG
TGCGCCAAAGTCCGGCTACACTGGAAGGACAGATTTGGTTGCTGTGCTCTGCGAAAGCCAGTTACCACGG
TTAAGCAGTTCCCCAACTGACTTAACCTTCGATCAAACCACCTCCCCAGGTGGTTTTTTCGTTTACAGGG
CAAAAGATTACGCGCAGAAAAAAAGGATCTCAAGAAGATCCTTTGATCTTTTCTACTGAACCGCTCTAGA
TACCTTTTTAATCAATGGATTAAGTACTCTTTAACATAATGGATGTGTTGTTTGTGTGATACTATAAAGT
TGGTAGATTGTGACTGGCTTAAAAAATCATTAATTAATAATAGGTTATGTTTAGAGTGTTCCCCGCGCCA
GCGGGGATAAACCGAGCACAAATATCATCGCTCAATCTAGATTTCAGTGCAATTTATCTCTTCAAATGTA
GCACCTGAAGTCAGCCCCATACGATATAAGTTGTAATTCTCATGTTAGTCATGCCCCGCGCCCACCGGAA
GGAGCTGACTGGGTTGAAGGCTCTCAAGGGCATCGGTCGAGATCCCGGTGCCTAATGAGTGAGCTAACTT
ACATTAATTGCGTTGCGCTCACTGCCCGCTTTCCAGTCGGGAAACCTGTCGTGCCAGCTGCATTAATGAA
TCGGCCAACGCGCGGGGAGAGGCGGTTTGCGTATTGGGCGCCAGGGTGGTTTTTCTTTTCACCAGTGAGA
CGGGCAACAGCTGATTGCCCTTCACCGCCTGGCCCTGAGAGAGTTGCAGCAAGCGGTCCACGCTGGTTTG
CCCCAGCAGGCGAAAATCCTGTTTGATGGTGGTTAACGGCGGGATATAACATGAGCTGTCTTCGGTATCG
TCGTATCCCACTACCGAGATGTCCGCACCAACGCGCAGCCCGGACTCGGTAATGGCGCGCATTGCGCCCA
GCGCCATCTGATCGTTGGCAACCAGCATCGCAGTGGGAACGATGCCCTCATTCAGCATTTGCATGGTTTG
TTGAAAACCGGACATGGCACTCCAGTCGCCTTCCCGTTCCGCTATCGGCTGAATTTGATTGCGAGTGAGA
TATTTATGCCAGCCAGCCAGACGCAGACGCGCCGAGACAGAACTTAATGGGCCCGCTAACAGCGCGATTT
GCTGGTGACCCAATGCGACCAGATGCTCCACGCCCAGTCGCGTACCGTCTTCATGGGAGAAAATAATACT
GTTGATGGGTGTCTGGTCAGAGACATCAAGAAATAACGCCGGAACATTAGTGCAGGCAGCTTCCACAGCA
ATGGCATCCTGGTCATCCAGCGGATAGTTAATGATCAGCCCACTGACGCGTTGCGCGAGAAGATTGTGCA
CCGCCGCTTTACAGGCTTCGACGCCGCTTCGTTCTACCATCGACACCACCACGCTGGCACCCAGTTGATC
GGCGCGAGATTTAATCGCCGCGACAATTTGCGACGGCGCGTGCAGGGCCAGACTGGAGGTGGCAACGCCA
ATCAGCAACGACTGTTTGCCCGCCAGTTGTTGTGCCACGCGGTTGGGAATGTAATTCAGCTCCGCCATCG
CCGCTTCCACTTTTTCCCGCGTTTTCGCAGAAACGTGGCTGGCCTGGTTCACCACGCGGGAAACGGTCTG
ATAAGAGACACCGGCATACTCTGCGACATCGTATAACGTTACTGGTTTCACATTCACCACCCTGAATTGA
CTCTCTTCCGGGCGCTATCATGCCATACCGCGAAAGGTTTTGCGCCATTCGATGGTGTCCGGGATCTCGA
CGCTCTCCCTTATGCGACTCCTGCATTAGGAAATTAATACGACTCACTATA
Features (pLannotate 1.2.2; 16 found; start..end, strand, type, name):
      3..27      +  protein_bind   lac operator: The lac repressor binds to the lac operator to inhibit transcription in E. coli. This inhibition can be relieved by adding lactose or isopropyl-β-D-thiogalactopyranoside (IPTG). lac repressor encoded by lacI
     42..64      +  RBS            RBS: efficient ribosome binding site from bacteriophage T7 gene 10 (Olins and Rangwala, 1989)
     77..991     +  CDS            ygbT: CAS1_ECOLI - Also known as cas1. Experimental evidence at protein level: Swiss-Prot protein existence level 1. CRISPR (clustered regularly interspaced short palindromic repeat), is an adaptive immune system that provides protection against mobile genetic elements (viruses, transposable elements and conjugative plasmids) (PubMed:21255106, PubMed:24920831, PubMed:24793649). CRISPR clusters contain sequences complementary to antecedent mobile elements and target invading nucleic acids. CRISPR clusters are transcribed and processed into CRISPR RNA (crRNA). The Cas1-Cas2 complex is involved in CRIS
   1007..1288    +  CDS            ygbF (sequence withheld): CAS2_ECOLI - Also known as cas2. Experimental evidence at protein level: Swiss-Prot protein existence level 1. CRISPR (clustered regularly interspaced short palindromic repeat), is an adaptive immune system that provides protection against mobile genetic elements (viruses, transposable elements and conjugative plasmids) (PubMed:21255106, PubMed:24920831, PubMed:24793649). CRISPR clusters contain sequences complementary to antecedent mobile elements and target invading nucleic acids. CRISPR clusters are transcribed and processed into CRISPR RNA (crRNA). The Cas1-Cas2 complex is involved in CRIS
   1313..1354    +  CDS            S-Tag (fragment): affinity and epitope tag derived from pancreatic ribonuclease A
   1384..1401    +  CDS            SET1 (fragment): solubility-enhancement tag derived from T7 phage gene 10B
   1409..1456    +  terminator     T7 terminator: transcription terminator for bacteriophage T7 RNA polymerase
   1627..2418    -  CDS            SmR: aminoglycoside adenylyltransferase (Murphy, 1985); aadA; confers resistance to spectinomycin and streptomycin
   2419..2510    -  promoter       AmpR promoter: bla
   2558..3296    -  rep_origin     CloDF13 ori: Plasmids containing the CloDF13 (CDF) origin of replication can be propagated in E. coli cells that contain additional plasmids with compatible origins.
   3574..3638    -  CDS            TcR (fragment): tetracycline efflux protein; tet; confers resistance to tetracycline
   3653..3674    -  protein_bind   CAP binding site: CAP binding activates transcription in the presence of cAMP. E. coli catabolite activator protein
   3687..4769    -  CDS            lacI: lac repressor; lacI; The lac repressor binds to the lac operator to inhibit transcription in E. coli. This inhibition can be relieved by adding lactose or isopropyl-β-D-thiogalactopyranoside (IPTG).
   4770..4847    -  promoter       lacI promoter: lacI
   4855..4890    -  CDS            TcR (fragment): tetracycline efflux protein; tet; confers resistance to tetracycline
   4893..2       +  promoter       T7 promoter (across the origin): promoter for bacteriophage T7 RNA polymerase
