[The description below was written by a language model from this plasmid's Addgene catalogue record and pLannotate feature annotations shown in this document.]
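Description:
pAW209 is a 4,909 bp bacterial expression plasmid built on the pCDF1b backbone, designed to produce untagged E. coli Cas1 and Cas2 in E. coli alongside a minimal CRISPR array. It replicates from the CloDF13 (CDF) origin, a low-copy replicon that is compatible with other common plasmid origins and so allows co-maintenance with additional plasmids. Selection is through the aadA aminoglycoside adenylyltransferase gene (SmR), driven by the bla promoter, which confers streptomycin and spectinomycin resistance.

Expression is controlled by a T7 promoter followed by a lac operator, with a plasmid-borne lacI gene under its own promoter supplying repressor. Transcription therefore depends on T7 RNA polymerase in the host and is inducible with IPTG. A T7 gene 10 ribosome binding site precedes cas1 (ygbT), and cas2 (ygbF) follows a few bases downstream in the same orientation, so the two genes appear to be arranged as a single operon ending at the T7 terminator. Short S-Tag and SET1 fragments annotated between cas2 and the terminator look like backbone remnants lying downstream of the coding regions, consistent with the catalogue description of the proteins as untagged. The small TcR fragments and CAP binding site flanking lacI are likewise probably incidental matches in backbone sequence.

The record also lists a 154 bp E. coli leader-repeat insert, the CRISPR locus element where Cas1-Cas2 integrates new spacers, but the feature table does not annotate it, so its position cannot be stated. The plasmid comes from work on structures of the CRISPR integration complex. Pairing the integrase with its target array suits it to studying spacer acquisition.
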