Addgene plasmid #113188: pAW209
Purpose: E. coli expression vector for untagged E. coli Cas1 + Cas2 with CRISPR array
Depositing lab: Jennifer Doudna. Depositing organization: University of California, Berkeley. Publication: Structures of the CRISPR genome integration complex. Wright AV, Liu JJ, Knott GJ, Doxzen KW, Nogales E, Doudna JA. Science. 2017 Sep 15;357(6356):1113-1118. doi: 10.1126/science.aao0679. Epub 2017 Jul 20. PubMed 28729350.
Backbone
  Vector backbone: pCDF1b
  Backbone size w/o insert (bp): 4000
  Total vector size (bp): 4909
  Vector type: Bacterial Expression
Growth in bacteria
  Bacterial resistance: Streptomycin, 50 μg/mL
  Growth temperature: 37°C
  Growth strain: DH5alpha
  Copy number: Low Copy
Gene/Insert 1
  Gene/Insert name: Cas1
  Species: E. coli
  Insert size (bp): 924
Gene/Insert 2
  Gene/Insert name: Cas2
  Species: E. coli
  Insert size (bp): 285
Gene/Insert 3
  Gene/Insert name: Leader-repeat
  Species: E. coli
  Insert size (bp): 154
Terms and licenses: Academic/Nonprofit Terms; Industry Terms: Not Available to Industry
How to cite: pAW209 was a gift from Jennifer Doudna (Addgene plasmid # 113188 ; http://n2t.net/addgene:113188 ; RRID:Addgene_113188)
